>Addgene plasmid #22546 | Flag-HA-EIF3S5 | addgene full sequence | sequence record 313758 | Addgene NGS Result
GGCCAGACTGTTACCACTCCCTTAAGTTTGACCTTAGGTCACTGGAAAGATGTCGAGCGGATCGCTCACA
ACCAGTCGGTAGATGTCAAGAAGAGACGTTGGGTTACCTTCTGCTCTGCAGAATGGCCAACCTTTAACGT
CGGATGGCCGCGAGACGGCACCTTTAACCGAGACCTCATCACCCAGGTTAAGATCAAGGTCTTTTCACCT
GGCCCGCATGGACACCCAGACCAGGTCCCCTACATCGTGACCTGGGAAGCCTTGGCTTTTGACCCCCCTC
CCTGGGTCAAGCCCTTTGTACACCCTAAGCCTCCGCCTCCTCTTCCTCCATCCGCCCCGTCTCTCCCCCT
TGAACCTCCTCGTTCGACCCCGCCTCGATCCTCCCTTTATCCAGCCCTCACTCCTTCTCTAGGCGCCGGA
ATTAGATCTGCCACCATGGACTACAAGGATGACGATGACAAGCTCGATGGAGGATACCCATACGATGTTC
CAGATTACGCTGCTCGAGGTTATCAAACAAGTTTGTACAAAAAAGTTGGCATGGCCACACCGGCGGTACC
AGTAAGTGCTCCTCCGGCCACGCCAACCCCAGTCCCGGCGGCGGCCCCAGCCTCAGTTCCAGCGCCAACG
CCAGCACCGGCTGCGGCTCCGGTTCCCGCTGCGGCTCCAGCCTCATCCTCAGACCCTGCGGCAGCAGCGG
CTGCAACTGCGGCTCCTGGCCAGACCCCGGCCTCAGCGCAAGCTCCAGCGCAGACCCCAGCGCCCGCTCT
GCCTGGTCCTGCTCTTCCAGGGCCCTTCCCCGGCGGCCGCGTGGTCAGGCTGCACCCAGTCATTTTGGCC
TCCATTGTGGACAGCTACGAGAGACGCAACGAGGGTGCTGCCCGAGTTATCGGGACCCTGTTGGGAACTG
TCGACAAACACTCAGTGGAGGTCACCAATTGCTTTTCAGTGCCGCACAATGAGTCAGAAGATGAAGTGGC
TGTTGACATGGAATTTGCTAAGAATATGTATGAACTGCATAAAAAAGTTTCTCCAAATGAGCTCATCCTG
GGCTGGTACGCTACGGGCCATGACATCACAGAGCACTCTGTGCTGATCCATGAGTACTACAGCCGAGAGG
CCCCCAACCCCATCCACCTCACTGTGGACACAAGTCTCCAGAACGGCCGCATGAGCATCAAAGCCTACGT
CAGCACTTTAATGGGAGTCCCTGGGAGGACCATGGGAGTGATGTTCACGCCTCTGACAGTGAAATACGCG
TACTACGACACTGAACGCATCGGAGTTGACCTGATCATGAAGACCTGCTTTAGCCCCAACAGAGTGATTG
GACTCTCAAGTGACTTGCAGCAAGTAGGAGGGGCATCAGCTCGCATCCAGGATGCCCTGAGTACAGTGTT
GCAATATGCAGAGGATGTACTGTCTGGAAAGGTGTCAGCTGACAATACTGTGGGCCGCTTCCTGATGAGC
CTGGTTAACCAAGTACCGAAAATAGTTCCCGATGACTTTGAGACCATGCTCAACAGCAACATCAATGACC
TTTTGATGGTGACCTACCTGGCCAACCTCACACAGTCACAGATTGCACTCAATGAAAAACTTGTAAACCT
GTGCCCAACTTTCTTGTACAAAGTGGTTCGATAACGAATTCCGCCCCCCCCCCCTAACGTTACTGGCCGA
AGCCGCTTGGAATAAGGCCGGTGTGCGTTTGTCTATATGTTATTTTCCACCATATTGCCGTCTTTTGGCA
ATGTGAGGGCCCGGAAACCTGGCCCTGTCTTCTTGACGAGCATTCCTAGGGGTCTTTCCCCTCTCGCCAA
AGGAATGCAAGGTCTGTTGAATGTCGTGAAGGAAGCAGTTCCTCTGGAAGCTTCTTGAAGACAAACAACG
TCTGTAGCGACCCTTTGCAGGCAGCGGAACCCCCCACCTGGCGACAGGTGCCTCTGCGGCCAAAAGCCAC
GTGTATAAGATACACCTGCAAAGGCGGCACAACCCCAGTGCCACGTTGTGAGTTGGATAGTTGTGGAAAG
AGTCAAATGGCTCTCCTCAAGCGTATTCAACAAGGGGCTGAAGGATGCCCAGAAGGTACCCCATTGTATG
GGATCTGATCTGGGGCCTCGGTGCACATGCTTTACATGTGTTTAGTCGAGGTTAAAAAAACGTCTAGGCC
CCCCGAACCACGGGGACGTGGTTTTCCTTTGAAAAACACGATGATAATATGGCCACAACCATGACCGAGT
ACAAGCCCACGGTGCGCCTCGCCACCCGCGACGACGTCCCCAGGGCCGTACGCACCCTCGCCGCCGCGTT
CGCCGACTACCCCGCCACGCGCCACACCGTCGATCCGGACCGCCACATCGAGCGGGTCACCGAGCTGCAA
GAACTCTTCCTCACGCGCGTCGGGCTCGACATCGGCAAGGTGTGGGTCGCGGACGACGGCGCCGCGGTGG
CGGTCTGGACCACGCCGGAGAGCGTCGAAGCGGGGGCGGTGTTCGCCGAGATCGGCCCGCGCATGGCCGA
GTTGAGCGGTTCCCGGCTGGCCGCGCAGCAACAGATGGAAGGCCTCCTGGCGCCGCACCGGCCCAAGGAG
CCCGCGTGGTTCCTGGCCACCGTCGGCGTCTCGCCCGACCACCAGGGCAAGGGTCTGGGCAGCGCCGTCG
TGCTCCCCGGAGTGGAGGCGGCCGAGCGCGCCGGGGTGCCCGCCTTCCTGGAGACCTCCGCGCCCCGCAA
CCTCCCCTTCTACGAGCGGCTCGGCTTCACCGTCACCGCCGACGTCGAGGTGCCCGAAGGACCGCGCACC
TGGTGCATGACCCGCAAGCCCGGTGCCTGATGCATCGATGTCGACCTGCAGCCAAGCTTATCGATAAAAT
AAAAGATTTTATTTAGTCTCCAGAAAAAGGGGGGAATGAAAGACCCCACCTGTAGGTTTGGCAAGCTAGC
TTAAGTAACGCCATTTTGCAAGGCATGGAAAATACATAACTGAGAATAGAGAAGTTCAGATCAAGGTTAG
GAACAGAGAGACAGCAGAATATGGGCCAAACAGGATATCTGTGGTAAGCAGTTCCTGCCCCGGCTCAGGG
CCAAGAACAGATGGTCCCCAGATGCGGTCCCGCCCTCAGCAGTTTCTAGAGAACCATCAGATGTTTCCAG
GGTGCCCCAAGGACCTGAAATGACCCTGTGCCTTATTTGAACTAACCAATCAGTTCGCTTCTCGCTTCTG
TTCGCGCGCTTCTGCTCCCCGAGCTCAATAAAAGAGCCCACAACCCCTCACTCGGCGCGCCAGTCCTCCG
ATAGACTGCGTCGCCCGGGTACCCGTGTATCCAATAAACCCTCTTGCAGTTGCATCCGACTTGTGGTCTC
GCTGTTCCTTGGGAGGGTCTCCTCTGAGTGATTGACTACCCGTCAGCGGGGGTCTTTCATGGGTAACAGT
TTCTTGAAGTTGGAGAACAACATTCTGAGGGTAGGAGTCGAATATTAAGTAATCCTGACTCAATTAGCCA
CTGTTTTGAATCCACATACTCCAATACTCCTGAAATAGTTCATTATGGACAGCGCAGAAAGAGCTGGGGA
GAATTGTGAAATTGTTATCCGCTCACAATTCCACACAACATACGAGCCGGAAGCATAAAGTGTAAAGCCT
GGGGTGCCTAATGAGTGAGCTAACTCACATTAATTGCGTTGCGCTCACTGCCCGCTTTCCAGTCGGGAAA
CCTGTCGTGCCAGCTGCATTAATGAATCGGCCAACGCGCGGGGAGAGGCGGTTTGCGTATTGGGCGCTCT
TCCGCTTCCTCGCTCACTGACTCGCTGCGCTCGGTCGTTCGGCTGCGGCGAGCGGTATCAGCTCACTCAA
AGGCGGTAATACGGTTATCCACAGAATCAGGGGATAACGCAGGAAAGAACATGTGAGCAAAAGGCCAGCA
AAAGGCCAGGAACCGTAAAAAGGCCGCGTTGCTGGCGTTTTTCCATAGGCTCCGCCCCCCTGACGAGCAT
CACAAAAATCGACGCTCAAGTCAGAGGTGGCGAAACCCGACAGGACTATAAAGATACCAGGCGTTTCCCC
CTGGAAGCTCCCTCGTGCGCTCTCCTGTTCCGACCCTGCCGCTTACCGGATACCTGTCCGCCTTTCTCCC
TTCGGGAAGCGTGGCGCTTTCTCATAGCTCACGCTGTAGGTATCTCAGTTCGGTGTAGGTCGTTCGCTCC
AAGCTGGGCTGTGTGCACGAACCCCCCGTTCAGCCCGACCGCTGCGCCTTATCCGGTAACTATCGTCTTG
AGTCCAACCCGGTAAGACACGACTTATCGCCACTGGCAGCAGCCACTGGTAACAGGATTAGCAGAGCGAG
GTATGTAGGCGGTGCTACAGAGTTCTTGAAGTGGTGGCCTAACTACGGCTACACTAGAAGAACAGTATTT
GGTATCTGCGCTCTGCTGAAGCCAGTTACCTTCGGAAAAAGAGTTGGTAGCTCTTGATCCGGCAAACAAA
CCACCGCTGGTAGCGGTGGTTTTTTTGTTTGCAAGCAGCAGATTACGCGCAGAAAAAAAGGATCTCAAGA
AGATCCTTTGATCTTTTCTACGGGGTCTGACGCTCAGTGGAACGAAAACTCACGTTAAGGGATTTTGGTC
ATGAGATTATCAAAAAGGATCTTCACCTAGATCCTTTTAAATTAAAAATGAAGTTTTAAATCAATCTAAA
GTATATATGAGTAAACTTGGTCTGACAGTTACCAATGCTTAATCAGTGAGGCACCTATCTCAGCGATCTG
TCTATTTCGTTCATCCATAGTTGCCTGACTCCCCGTCGTGTAGATAACTACGATACGGGAGGGCTTACCA
TCTGGCCCCAGTGCTGCAATGATACCGCGAGACCCACGCTCACCGGCTCCAGATTTATCAGCAATAAACC
AGCCAGCCGGAAGGGCCGAGCGCAGAAGTGGTCCTGCAACTTTATCCGCCTCCATCCAGTCTATTAATTG
TTGCCGGGAAGCTAGAGTAAGTAGTTCGCCAGTTAATAGTTTGCGCAACGTTGTTGCCATTGCTACAGGC
ATCGTGGTGTCACGCTCGTCGTTTGGTATGGCTTCATTCAGCTCCGGTTCCCAACGATCAAGGCGAGTTA
CATGATCCCCCATGTTGTGCAAAAAAGCGGTTAGCTCCTTCGGTCCTCCGATCGTTGTCAGAAGTAAGTT
GGCCGCAGTGTTATCACTCATGGTTATGGCAGCACTGCATAATTCTCTTACTGTCATGCCATCCGTAAGA
TGCTTTTCTGTGACTGGTGAGTACTCAACCAAGTCATTCTGAGAATAGTGTATGCGGCGACCGAGTTGCT
CTTGCCCGGCGTCAATACGGGATAATACCGCGCCACATAGCAGAACTTTAAAAGTGCTCATCATTGGAAA
ACGTTCTTCGGGGCGAAAACTCTCAAGGATCTTACCGCTGTTGAGATCCAGTTCGATGTAACCCACTCGT
GCACCCAACTGATCTTCAGCATCTTTTACTTTCACCAGCGTTTCTGGGTGAGCAAAAACAGGAAGGCAAA
ATGCCGCAAAAAAGGGAATAAGGGCGACACGGAAATGTTGAATACTCATACTCTTCCTTTTTCAATATTA
TTGAAGCATTTATCAGGGTTATTGTCTCATGAGCGGATACATATTTGAATGTATTTAGAAAAATAAACAA
ATAGGGGTTCCGCGCACATTTCCCCGAAAAGTGCCACCTGACGTCTAAGAAACCATTATTATCATGACAT
TAACCTATAAAAATAGGCGTATCACGAGGCCCTTTCGTCTCGCGCGTTTCGGTGATGACGGTGAAAACCT
CTGACACATGCAGCTCCCGGAGACGGTCACAGCTTGTCTGTAAGCGGATGCCGGGAGCAGACAAGCCCGT
CAGGGCGCGTCAGCGGGTGTTGGCGGGTGTCGGGGCTGGCTTAACTATGCGGCATCAGAGCAGATTGTAC
TGAGAGTGCACCATATGCGGTGTGAAATACCGCACAGATGCGTAAGGAGAAAATACCGCATCAGGCGCCA
TTCGCCATTCAGGCTGCGCAACTGTTGGGAAGGGCGATCGGTGCGGGCCTCTTCGCTATTACGCCAGCTG
GCGAAAGGGGGATGTGCTGCAAGGCGATTAAGTTGGGTAACGCCAGGGTTTTCCCAGTCACGACGTTGTA
AAACGACGGCGCAAGGAATGGTGCATGCAAGGAGATGGCGCCCAACAGTCCCCCGGCCACGGGGCCTGCC
ACCATACCCACGCCGAAACAAGCGCTCATGAGCCCGAAGTGGCGAGCCCGATCTTCCCCATCGGTGATGT
CGGCGATATAGGCGCCAGCAACCGCACCTGTGGCGCCGGTGATGCCGGCCACGATGCGTCCGGCGTAGAG
GCGATTAGTCCAATTTGTTAAAGACAGGATATCAGTGGTCCAGGCTCTAGTTTTGACTCAACAATATCAC
CAGCTGAAGCCTATAGAGTACGAGCCATAGATAAAATAAAAGATTTTATTTAGTCTCCAGAAAAAGGGGG
GAATGAAAGACCCCACCTGTAGGTTTGGCAAGCTAGCTTAAGTAACGCCATTTTGCAAGGCATGGAAAAT
ACATAACTGAGAATAGAGAAGTTCAGATCAAGGTTAGGAACAGAGAGACAGCAGAATATGGGCCAAACAG
GATATCTGTGGTAAGCAGTTCCTGCCCCGGCTCAGGGCCAAGAACAGATGGTCCCCAGATGCGGTCCCGC
CCTCAGCAGTTTCTAGAGAACCATCAGATGTTTCCAGGGTGCCCCAAGGACCTGAAATGACCCTGTGCCT
TATTTGAACTAACCAATCAGTTCGCTTCTCGCTTCTGTTCGCGCGCTTCTGCTCCCCGAGCTCAATAAAA
GAGCCCACAACCCCTCACTCGGCGCGCCAGTCCTCCGATAGACTGCGTCGCCCGGGTACCCGTATTCCCA
ATAAAGCCTCTTGCTGTTTGCATCCGAATCGTGGACTCGCTGATCCTTGGGAGGGTCTCCTCAGATTGAT
TGACTGCCCACCTCGGGGGTCTTTCATTTGGAGGTTCCACCGAGATTTGGAGACCCCTGCCCAGGGACCA
CCGACCCCCCCGCCGGGAGGTAAGCTGGCCAGCGGTCGTTTCGTGTCTGTCTCTGTCTTTGTGCGTGTTT
GTGCCGGCATCTAATGTTTGCGCCTGCGTCTGTACTAGTTAGCTAACTAGCTCTGTATCTGGCGGACCCG
TGGTGGAACTGACGAGTTCTGAACACCCGGCCGCAACCCTGGGAGACGTCCCAGGGACTTTGGGGGCCGT
TTTTGTGGCCCGACCTGAGGAAGGGAGTCGATGTGGAATCCGACCCCGTCAGGATATGTGGTTCTGGTAG
GAGACGAGAACCTAAAACAGTTCCCGCCTCCGTCTGAATTTTTGCTTTCGGTTTGGAACCGAAGCCGCGC
GTCTTGTCTGCTGCAGCGCTGCAGCATCGTTCTGTGTTGTCTCTGTCTGACTGTGTTTCTGTATTTGTCT
GAAAATTAG
Features (pLannotate 1.2.2; 23 found; start..end, strand, type, name):
      1..417     +  CDS            gag (truncated): truncated Moloney murine leukemia virus (MMLV) gag gene lacking the start codon
    442..462     +  CDS            FLAG (fragment): FLAG® epitope tag, followed by an enterokinase cleavage site
    475..501     +  CDS            3xHA (fragment): three tandem HA epitope tags
    518..535     +  protein_bind   attB1 (fragment): mutant version of attB; core recombination site for the Gateway® BP reaction BP Clonase™
    541..1611    +  CDS            EIF3F: EIF3F_HUMAN - Also known as EIF3S5 From Homo sapiens (Human).
   1614..1637    -  protein_bind   attB2: mutant version of attB; recombination site for the Gateway® BP reaction BP Clonase™
   1755..2217    +  misc_feature   IRES: internal ribosome entry site (IRES) of the encephalomyocarditis virus (EMCV)
   2231..2830    +  CDS            PuroR: puromycin N-acetyltransferase; pac from Streptomyces alboniger; confers resistance to puromycin
   2906..3420    +  LTR            3' LTR: 3' long terminal repeat from murine embryonic stem cell virus
   3582..3598    -  protein_bind   lac operator: The lac repressor binds to the lac operator to inhibit transcription in E. coli. This inhibition can be relieved by adding lactose or isopropyl-β-D-thiogalactopyranoside (IPTG). lac repressor encoded by lacI
   3606..3636    -  promoter       lac promoter: promoter for the E. coli lac operon
   3651..3672    -  protein_bind   CAP binding site: CAP binding activates transcription in the presence of cAMP. E. coli catabolite activator protein
   3685..3777    -  CDS            lacI (fragment): lac repressor; lacI; The lac repressor binds to the lac operator to inhibit transcription in E. coli. This inhibition can be relieved by adding lactose or isopropyl-β-D-thiogalactopyranoside (IPTG).
   3960..4548    -  rep_origin     ori: high-copy-number ColE1/pMB1/pBR322/pUC origin of replication
   4719..5579    -  CDS            AmpR: β-lactamase; bla; confers resistance to ampicillin, carbenicillin, and related antibiotics
   5580..5684    -  promoter       AmpR promoter: bla
   5779..5814    +  CDS            rop (fragment): Rop protein, which maintains plasmids at low copy number; rop
   5916..6015    +  misc_feature   bom (fragment): basis of mobility region from pBR322
   6021..6170    -  CDS            lacZα (fragment): LacZα fragment of β-galactosidase; lacZ fragment
   6170..6371    -  CDS            TcR (fragment): tetracycline efflux protein; tet; confers resistance to tetracycline
   6372..6470    +  CDS            env (fragment): murine leukemia virus gPr80 envelope polyprotein precursor; env; proteolytically cleaved into gp70SU and p15TM subunits
   6512..7028    +  LTR            5' LTR: 5' long terminal repeat from murine embryonic stem cell virus
   7092..7433    +  misc_feature   MESV Ψ: packaging signal of murine embryonic stem cell virus
