[The description below was written by a language model from this plasmid's Addgene catalogue record and pLannotate feature annotations shown in this document.]
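Description:
Flag-HA-EIF3S5 is a gammaretroviral mammalian expression plasmid built on the Gateway destination backbone pDEST_LTR_N_FLAG_HA_IRES_puro, carrying the human EIF3S5 open reading frame (now EIF3F, the p47/f subunit of translation initiation factor 3) without mutation. The ORF derives from an ORFeome clone collection and was transferred by LR recombination, which leaves the attB1 and attB2 sites flanking the coding sequence. In bacteria the plasmid is maintained through a high-copy ColE1/pUC-type origin and β-lactamase (ampicillin resistance). The small fragments annotated as lacI, lacZα, TcR, rop and bom appear to be non-functional remnants of earlier cloning vectors.

The viral cassette is bounded by murine embryonic stem cell virus 5′ and 3′ LTRs, with the MESV Ψ packaging signal and a truncated, start-codon-less MMLV gag segment that together allow the transcript to be packaged when gag-pol and env are supplied in trans by packaging cells. No separate internal promoter is annotated, so expression is presumably driven from the 5′ LTR, consistent with the backbone name. That transcript encodes tandem N-terminal FLAG and HA epitopes followed by EIF3F. Downstream, an EMCV IRES permits translation of puromycin N-acetyltransferase from the same mRNA, linking puromycin resistance to expression of the tagged protein.

This arrangement suits the generation of stably transduced, puromycin-selected mammalian cell lines expressing dual-tagged EIF3F. The FLAG-HA tag supports detection and affinity purification, and the associated publication on mapping the interaction landscape of human deubiquitinating enzymes points to purification of protein complexes for interaction analysis.
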