Addgene plasmid #22546: Flag-HA-EIF3S5
Depositing lab: Wade Harper. Depositing organization: Harvard Medical School. Publication: Defining the human deubiquitinating enzyme interaction landscape. Sowa ME, Bennett EJ, Gygi SP, Harper JW. Cell. 2009 Jul 23. 138(2):389-403. 10.1016/j.cell.2009.04.042 PubMed 19615732.
Backbone
  Vector backbone: pDEST_LTR_N_FLAG_HA_IRES_puro
  Backbone manufacturer: Harper_Lab
  Backbone size w/o insert (bp): 6521
  Vector type: Mammalian Expression, Retroviral
  Selectable markers: Puromycin
Growth in bacteria
  Bacterial resistance: Ampicillin, 100 μg/mL
  Growth temperature: 37°C
  Growth strain: DH5alpha
  Copy number: High Copy
Gene/Insert
  Gene/Insert name: EIF3S5 (alt names: eukaryotic translation initiation factor 3, subunit 5 epsilon, 47kDa; eIF3-p47, eIF3f)
  Species: H. sapiens (human)
  Mutation: None
  GenBank ID: BC000386.2
  Entrez Gene: EIF3F (a.k.a. EIF3S5, MRT67, eIF3-p47)
  Tag / fusion protein: HA (N terminal on backbone); FLAG (N terminal on backbone)
  Cloning method: Gateway Cloning; 5′ cloning site GATEWAY_LR (unknown if destroyed); 3′ cloning site GATEWAY_LR (unknown if destroyed)
  Sequencing primers: 5′ CAGCCCTCACTCCTTCTCTAGG; 3′ CAAGCGGCTTCGGCCAGTAAC
Resource information
  A portion of this plasmid was derived from a plasmid made by: Marc_Vidal_Orfeome_collection
Terms and licenses: Academic/Nonprofit Terms; Industry Terms: Not Available to Industry
How to cite: Flag-HA-EIF3S5 was a gift from Wade Harper (Addgene plasmid # 22546 ; http://n2t.net/addgene:22546 ; RRID:Addgene_22546)
